>Addgene plasmid #146773 | pLNHA-C1-HsNot11_K | depositor full sequence | sequence record 289219 | Full Sequence
TAGTTATTAATAGTAATCAATTACGGGGTCATTAGTTCATAGCCCATATATGGAGTTCCGCGTTACATAA
CTTACGGTAAATGGCCCGCCTGGCTGACCGCCCAACGACCCCCGCCCATTGACGTCAATAATGACGTATG
TTCCCATAGTAACGCCAATAGGGACTTTCCATTGACGTCAATGGGTGGAGTATTTACGGTAAACTGCCCA
CTTGGCAGTACATCAAGTGTATCATATGCCAAGTACGCCCCCTATTGACGTCAATGACGGTAAATGGCCC
GCCTGGCATTATGCCCAGTACATGACCTTATGGGACTTTCCTACTTGGCAGTACATCTACGTATTAGTCA
TCGCTATTACCATGGTGATGCGGTTTTGGCAGTACATCAATGGGCGTGGATAGCGGTTTGACTCACGGGG
ATTTCCAAGTCTCCACCCCATTGACGTCAATGGGAGTTTGTTTTGGCACCAAAATCAACGGGACTTTCCA
AAATGTCGTAACAACTCCGCCCCATTGACGCAAATGGGCGGTAGGCGTGTACGGTGGGAGGTCTATATAA
GCAGAGCTCTCTGGCTAACTAGAGAACCCACTGCTTACTGGCTTATCGAAATTAATACGACTCACTATAG
GGAGACCCAAGCTCTAGCGCTACCGGTCGCCACCATGGACGCACAAACACGACGACGTGAGCGTCGCGCT
GAGAAACAAGCTCAATGGAAAGCTGCAAACGGTGGATCTCCTCCACATATGGCTTACCCATACGATGTTC
CAGATTACGCTCCTCCATCTCGAGCTCAAGCTTCGAATTCTGCAGTCGACGGTACCCCCGGCGGAGGGGC
GAGCGCGGCGTCTGGCCGGCTTCTCACCGCCGCGGAGCAAAGAGGGTCCCGGGAAGCGGCAGGGTCGGCG
TCCAGGAGCGGCTTCGGGGGCTCCGGCGGCGGCAGAGGCGGAGCAAGCGGCCCCGGGTCCGGGAGCGGAG
GCCCGGGGGGCCCCGCGGGCAGGATGAGCTTGACCCCGAAGGAGCTCTCGAGCCTGCTGAGCATCATATC
GGAGGAGGCGGGCGGCGGCAGCACCTTCGAGGGCCTGTCCACCGCCTTCCACCACTACTTCAGCAAGGCC
GACCACTTCCGCCTGGGCTCGGTGCTCGTCATGCTGCTCCAGCAGCCCGACCTGCTGCCTAGCGCGGCGC
AGCGCCTCACGGCGCTCTACCTGCTCTGGGAGATGTACCGCACCGAGCCGCTGGCCGCCAACCCCTTCGC
CGCCAGCTTCGCGCACCTGCTCAACCCCGCGCCGCCCGCCCGCGGCGGCCAGGAACCCGACCGCCCTCCG
CTCTCAGGATTTTTACCTCCTATAACTCCACCAGAAAAGTTTTTTCTTTCCCAGCTGATGCTGGCACCCC
CACGGGAACTCTTCAAAAAGACGCCTCGCCAGATTGCACTGATGGACGTTGGAAACATGGGCCAGTCTGT
GGACATTAGTGGGCTTCAGTTAGCCTTGGCCGAACGCCAATCTGAATTGCCAACGCAAAGCAAAGCGAGC
TTCCCCAGTATTCTCAGTGACCCAGACCCGGATTCTTCTAATTCTGGATTTGACAGCTCAGTTGCCTCTC
AGATCACAGAAGCTTTAGTCAGCGGACCAAAGCCACCTATTGAAAGCCATTTTCGACCAGAGTTTATTCG
TCCACCGCCTCCACTCCACATTTGTGAGGATGAACTTGCTTGGCTAAACCCCACGGAGCCTGACCACGCG
ATCCAGTGGGATAAATCGATGTGTGTTAAGAATAGCACTGGTGTGGAGATCAAACGAATAATGGCCAAAG
CCTTCAAAAGCCCCTTATCCTCTCCCCAACAAACACAGCTACTTGGTGAGTTGGAAAAAGACCCCAAACT
TGTCTACCATATTGGCCTCACCCCAGCCAAACTTCCTGACCTTGTGGAAAACAACCCTTTAGTCGCTATA
GAAATGTTGCTGAAATTAATGCAGTCAAGCCAGATCACTGAGTATTTCTCTGTCCTGGTCAATATGGACA
TGTCTTTACATTCAATGGAAGTTGTAAATCGACTAACTACAGCTGTTGATCTACCTCCTGAATTTATTCA
CCTTTATATATCAAATTGCATCTCTACTTGTGAACAGATTAAGGATAAATATATGCAGAATCGGTTGGTG
CGTCTTGTGTGTGTGTTTCTCCAATCCTTGATCCGTAACAAAATTATTAATGTACAGGATTTGTTTATAG
AAGTGCAGGCATTCTGTATTGAATTCAGTAGGATACGAGAAGCTGCTGGTCTTTTCCGGTTGTTGAAGAC
ATTGGATACTGGGGAAACACCTTCTGAGACCAAAATGTCAAAATAAGGATCCACCGGATCTAGATAACTG
ATCATAATCAGCCATACCACATTTGTAGAGGTTTTACTTGCTTTAAAAAACCTCCCACACCTCCCCCTGA
ACCTGAAACATAAAATGAATGCAATTGTTGTTGTTAACTTGTTTATTGCAGCTTATAATGGTTACAAATA
AAGCAATAGCATCACAAATTTCACAAATAAAGCATTTTTTTCACTGCATTCTAGTTGTGGTTTGTCCAAA
CTCATCAATGTATCTTAACGCGTAAATTGTAAGCGTTAATATTTTGTTAAAATTCGCGTTAAATTTTTGT
TAAATCAGCTCATTTTTTAACCAATAGGCCGAAATCGGCAAAATCCCTTATAAATCAAAAGAATAGACCG
AGATAGGGT
[37 nt withheld, positions 2740-2776]
AAAGAACGTGGACTCCAACGTCAAAGG
[49 nt withheld, positions 2804-2852]
T
[91 nt withheld, positions 2854-2944]
G
[124 nt withheld, positions 2946-3069]
CAGGTGGCACTTTTCGGGGAAATGTGCGCGGAACCCCTATTTGTTTATTTTTCTAAATACATTCAAATAT
GTATCCGCTCATGAGACAATAACCCTGATAAATGCTTCAATAATATTGAAAAAGGAAGAGTCCTGAGGCG
GAAAGAACCAGCTGTGGAATGTGTGTCAGTTAGGGTGTGGAAAGTCCCCAGGCTCCCCAGCAGGCAGAAG
TATGCAAAGCATGCATCTCAATTAGTCAGCAACCAGGTGTGGAAAGTCCCCAGGCTCCCCAGCAGGCAGA
AGTATGCAAAGCATGCATCTCAATTAGTCAGCAACCATAGTCCCGCCCCTAACTCCGCCCATCCCGCCCC
TAACTCCGCCCAGTTCCGCCCATTCTCCGCCCCATGGCTGACTAATTTTTTTTATTTATGCAGAGGCCGA
GGCCGCCTCGGCCTCTGAGCTATTCCAGAAGTAGTGAGGAGGCTTTTTTGGAGGCCTAGGCTTTTGCAAA
GATCGATCAAGAGACAGGATGAGGATCGTTTCGCATGATTGAACAAGATGGATTGCACGCAGGTTCTCCG
GCCGCTTGGGTGGAGAGGCTATTCGGCTATGACTGGGCACAACAGACAATCGGCTGCTCTGATGCCGCCG
TGTTCCGGCTGTCAGCGCAGGGGCGCCCGGTTCTTTTTGTCAAGACCGACCTGTCCGGTGCCCTGAATGA
ACTGCAAGACGAGGCAGCGCGGCTATCGTGGCTGGCCACGACGGGCGTTCCTTGCGCAGCTGTGCTCGAC
GTTGTCACTGAAGCGGGAAGGGACTGGCTGCTATTGGGCGAAGTGCCGGGGCAGGATCTCCTGTCATCTC
ACCTTGCTCCTGCCGAGAAAGTATCCATCATGGCTGATGCAATGCGGCGGCTGCATACGCTTGATCCGGC
TACCTGCCCATTCGACCACCAAGCGAAACATCGCATCGAGCGAGCACGTACTCGGATGGAAGCCGGTCTT
GTCGATCAGGATGATCTGGACGAAGAGCATCAGGGGCTCGCGCCAGCCGAACTGTTCGCCAGGCTCAAGG
CGAGCATGCCCGACGGCGAGGATCTCGTCGTGACCCATGGCGATGCCTGCTTGCCGAATATCATGGTGGA
AAATGGCCGCTTTTCTGGATTCATCGACTGTGGCCGGCTGGGTGTGGCGGACCGCTATCAGGACATAGCG
TTGGCTACCCGTGATATTGCTGAAGAGCTTGGCGGCGAATGGGCTGACCGCTTCCTCGTGCTTTACGGTA
TCGCCGCTCCCGATTCGCAGCGCATCGCCTTCTATCGCCTTCTTGACGAGTTCTTCTGAGCGGGACTCTG
GGGTTCGAAATGACCGACCAAGCGACGCCCAACCTGCCATCACGAGATTTCGATTCCACCGCCGCCTTCT
ATGAAAGGTTGGGCTTCGGAATCGTTTTCCGGGACGCCGGCTGGATGATCCTCCAGCGCGGGGATCTCAT
GCTGGAGTTCTTCGCCCACCCTAGGGGGAGGCTAACTGAAACACGGAAGGAGACAATACCGGAAGGAACC
CGCGCTATGACGGCAATAAAAAGACAGAATAAAACGCACGGTGTTGGGTCGTTTGTTCATAAACGCGGGG
TTCGGTCCCAGGGCTGGCACTCTGTCGATACCCCACCGAGACCCCATTGGGGCCAATACGCCCGCGTTTC
TTCCTTTTCCCCACCCCACCCCCCAAGTTCGGGTGAAGGCCCAGGGCTCGCAGCCAACGTCGGGGCGGCA
GGCCCTGCCATAGCCTCAGGTTACTCATATATACTTTAGATTGATTTAAAACTTCATTTTTAATTTAAAA
GGATCTAGGTGAAGATCCTTTTTGATAATCTCATGACCAAAATCCCTTAACGTGAGTTTTCGTTCCACTG
AGCGTCAGACCCCGTAGAAAAGATCAAAGGATCTTCTTGAGATCCTTTTTTTCTGCGCGTAATCTGCTGC
TTGCAAACAAAAAAACCACCGCTACCAGCGGTGGTTTGTTTGCCGGATCAAGAGCTACCAACTCTTTTTC
CGAAGGTAACTGGCTTCAGCAGAGCGCAGATACCAAATACTGTCCTTCTAGTGTAGCCGTAGTTAGGCCA
CCACTTCAAGAACTCTGTAGCACCGCCTACATACCTCGCTCTGCTAATCCTGTTACCAGTGGCTGCTGCC
AGTGGCGATAAGTCGTGTCTTACCGGGTTGGACTCAAGACGATAGTTACCGGATAAGGCGCAGCGGTCGG
GCTGAACGGGGGGTTCGTGCACACAGCCCAGCTTGGAGCGAACGACCTACACCGAACTGAGATACCTACA
GCGTGAGCTATGAGAAAGCGCCACGCTTCCCGAAGGGAGAAAGGCGGACAGGTATCCGGTAAGCGGCAGG
GTCGGAACAGGAGAGCGCACGAGGGAGCTTCCAGGGGGAAACGCCTGGTATCTTTATAGTCCTGTCGGGT
TTCGCCACCTCTGACTTGAGCGTCGATTTTTGTGATGCTCGTCAGGGGGGCGGAGCCTATGGAAAAACGC
CAGCAACGCGGCCTTTTTACGGTTCCTGGCCTTTTGCTGGCCTTTTGCTCACATGTTCTTTCCTGCGTTA
TCCCCTGATTCTGTGGATAACCGTATTACCGCCATGCAT
Features (pLannotate 1.2.2; 18 found; start..end, strand, type, name):
     61..364     +  enhancer       CMV enhancer: human cytomegalovirus immediate early enhancer
    365..568     +  promoter       CMV promoter: human cytomegalovirus (CMV) immediate early promoter
    564..597     +  LTR            5' LTR (truncated) (fragment): truncated 5' long terminal repeat (LTR) from HIV-1
    613..631     +  promoter       T7 promoter: promoter for bacteriophage T7 RNA polymerase
    665..730     +  CDS            N (fragment): REGN_LAMBD - Experimental evidence at protein level: Swiss-Prot protein existence level 1. Plays a role as a transcriptional antitermination factor that allows the virus to initiate its lytic phase. Activates expression of the delayed viral early genes by modifying host RNA polymerase (RNAP) into a form that is resistant to termination signals. This antitermination function requires the host NusA protein which serves to stabilize the interaction between antitermination protein N and host RNA polymerase. From Escherichia phage lambda (Bacteriophage lambda).
    755..781     +  CDS            3xHA (fragment): three tandem HA epitope tags
    787..826     +  misc_feature   MCS (fragment): multiple cloning site
    827..2353    +  CDS            CNOT11: CNO11_HUMAN - Also known as C2orf29. Experimental evidence at protein level: Swiss-Prot protein existence level 1. Component of the CCR4-NOT complex which is one of the major cellular mRNA deadenylases and is linked to various cellular processes including bulk mRNA degradation, miRNA-mediated repression, translational repression during translational initiation and general transcription regulation. Additional complex functions may be a consequence of its influence on mRNA expression. Is required for the association of CNOT10 with the CCR4-NOT complex. Seems not to be required for complex deaden
   2379..2463    +  CDS            large T antigen (fragment): large T antigen from SV40 (simian virus 40)
   2486..2607    +  polyA_signal   SV40 poly(A) signal: SV40 polyadenylation signal
   2641..3069    -  rep_origin     f1 ori (sequence partly withheld): f1 bacteriophage origin of replication; arrow indicates direction of (+) strand synthesis
   3096..3200    +  promoter       AmpR promoter: bla
   3202..3559    +  promoter       SV40 promoter: SV40 enhancer and early promoter
   3594..4388    +  CDS            NeoR/KanR: aminoglycoside phosphotransferase from Tn5; aph(3')-II (or nptII); confers resistance to neomycin, kanamycin, and G418 (Geneticin®)
   4409..4561    +  CDS            ble (fragment): BLE_KLEPN - Experimental evidence at protein level: Swiss-Prot protein existence level 1. Binding protein with a strong affinity to the bleomycin family of antibiotics. Binds to CL990; an antimitotic-antibiotic compound. From Klebsiella pneumoniae.
   4620..4667    +  polyA_signal   HSV TK poly(A) signal: herpes simplex virus thymidine kinase polyadenylation signal (Cole and Stacy, 1985)
   4758..4774    -  polyA_signal   bGH poly(A) signal (fragment): bovine growth hormone polyadenylation signal
   4996..5584    +  rep_origin     ori: high-copy-number ColE1/pMB1/pBR322/pUC origin of replication
