[The description below was written by a language model from this plasmid's Addgene catalogue record and pLannotate feature annotations shown in this document.]
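Description:
pLNHA-C1-HsNot11_K is a 5,698-nt mammalian expression plasmid encoding human CNOT11 (HsNot11, also known as C2orf29), a component of the CCR4-NOT deadenylase complex. The catalogue lists the backbone as unknown. The annotated layout is a CMV-driven cassette with an N-terminal tag upstream of a multiple cloning site, together with a dual-purpose NeoR/KanR unit. In bacteria the plasmid replicates from a high-copy ColE1/pUC-type origin and is selected with kanamycin. The aminoglycoside phosphotransferase gene sits behind both a bacterial (bla) promoter and the SV40 enhancer/early promoter and is followed by the HSV TK polyadenylation signal, so it could also support G418 selection in mammalian cells. An f1 origin is present as well.

The payload is transcribed from the CMV immediate-early enhancer and promoter, and a short T7 promoter lies just downstream. The reading frame begins with a fragment of the bacteriophage lambda N protein, followed by an HA epitope (annotated as a partial match to 3xHA) and residual polylinker sequence, and then runs into the CNOT11 ORF, which the depositor derived from an NCBI reference transcript. The SV40 poly(A) signal terminates the transcript. The lambda N peptide is the RNA-binding element normally used to tether a fusion protein to reporter mRNAs carrying boxB hairpins, while HA allows detection or immunoprecipitation. The record itself states only mammalian expression as the purpose. The associated study concerns recruitment of cytoplasmic deadenylase complexes to miRNA targets by GW182 proteins, which fits use in tethering or interaction assays. Small annotated fragments (HIV-1 LTR, SV40 large T, ble, bGH poly(A)) are probably incidental sequence matches. The depositor's sequence may be theoretical rather than fully verified.
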