Addgene plasmid #146773: pLNHA-C1-HsNot11_K
Purpose: Mammalian Expression of HsNot11
Depositing lab: Elisa Izaurralde. Depositing organization: Max Planck Institute for Developmental Biology. Publication: GW182 proteins directly recruit cytoplasmic deadenylase complexes to miRNA targets. Braun JE, Huntzinger E, Fauser M, Izaurralde E. Mol Cell. 2011 Oct 7;44(1):120-33. 10.1016/j.molcel.2011.09.007 PubMed 21981923.
Backbone
  Vector backbone: Unknown
  Vector type: Mammalian Expression
Growth in bacteria
  Bacterial resistance: Kanamycin, 50 μg/mL
  Growth temperature: 37°C
  Growth strain: DH5alpha
  Copy number: High Copy
Gene/Insert
  Gene/Insert name: HsNot11 (alt name: C2ORF29)
  Species: H. sapiens (human)
  Entrez Gene: CNOT11 (a.k.a. C2orf29, C40)
  Cloning method: Unknown
Terms and licenses: Academic/Nonprofit Terms; Industry Terms: Not Available to Industry
Depositor comments: ORF extracted from NCBI:NM_017546.4 Plasmids from this collection were made available to the research community and donated after the lab closed. Please note that the sequence provided by the depositing laboratory may be theoretical/predicted or based on Sanger sequencing results. There may be discrepancies between sequencing results obtained by Addgene and the depositor sequence. If an Addgene verified sequence is not available, please contact before placing your order to request that our lab fully sequence the plasmid.
How to cite: pLNHA-C1-HsNot11_K was a gift from Elisa Izaurralde (Addgene plasmid # 146773 ; http://n2t.net/addgene:146773 ; RRID:Addgene_146773)
